>Addgene plasmid #152804 | pGBW-m4133478 | addgene full sequence | sequence record 317517 | Addgene NGS Result
CGTTACATAACTTACGGTAAATGGCCCGCCTGGCTGACCGCCCAACGACCCCCGCCCATTGACGTCAATA
ATGACGTATGTTCCCATAGTAACGCCAATAGGGACTTTCCATTGACGTCAATGGGTGGAGTATTTACGGT
AAACTGCCCACTTGGCAGTACATCAAGTGTATCATATGCCAAGTACGCCCCCTATTGACGTCAATGACGG
TAAATGGCCCGCCTGGCATTATGCCCAGTACATGACCTTATGGGACTTTCCTACTTGGCAGTACATCTAC
GTATTAGTCATCGCTATTACCATGCTGATGCGGTTTTGGCAGTACATCAATGGGCGTGGATAGCGGTTTG
ACTCACGGGGATTTCCAAGTCTCCACCCCATTGACGTCAATGGGAGTTTGTTTTGGCACCAAAATCAACG
GGACTTTCCAAAATGTCGTAACAACTCCGCCCCATTGACGCAAATGGGCGGTAGGCGTGTACGGTGGGAG
GTCTATATAAGCAGAGCTGGTTTAGTGAACCGTCAGATCAGATCTTTGTCGATCCTACCATCCACTCGAC
ACACCCGCCAGCGGCCGCCACCATGAAGATTGTAAATAACTGGTTGAAACAACTAATAAAGGTTACTTTA
GTGTTCCTGTTTGTCGCCGCAATCTTCTATCTTATCACCCCGGTGCACGTGATGAGTAAACATACAGACT
TTTCTTCAGAAATTATCGGGTACAAGGCTATCGATGGCGGTGTAACGCGCGACATTGCCTCCACAGATAC
CTGCTTCGCGAACAAACACGCTGACTTTGATACTTGGTTCAGCCAGCGAGGAGGCTCGTACACCAATGAC
AAAGCCTGTCCACTGATCGCAGCCGTGATAACTAGAGAGGTTGGATTCGTCGTCCCTGGGCTCCCCGGGA
CAATTCTCCGTACAACCAACGGCGACTTTCTGCATTTTCTGCCCCGGGTGTTCTCCGCAGTCGGTAATAT
CTGTTATACTCCATCTAAGCTCATTGAGTACACGGATTTTGCTACCAGCGCGTGCGTGTTGGCCGCAGAA
TGCACCATATTTAAGGACGCTTCTGGAAAACCTGTGCCCTATTGTTACGATACCAATGTGCTTGAGGGCT
CAGTTGCCTATGAAAGTCTGAGGCCAGACACTAGATACGTTTTAATGGATGGAAGCATCATCCAGTTCCC
AAACACGTATCTGGAGGGGTCCGTGCGGGTCGTGACCACATTCGATTCAGAATACTGCCGCCACGGTACA
TGCGAGAGGTCTGAGGCTGGCGTATGTGTGTCAACTAGCGGTCGATGGGTTCTAAATAACGATTATTATC
GTTCTCTGCCCGGCGTTTTTTGTGGAGTGGACGCCGTTAACCTTTTGACCAACATGTTTACACCTCTCAT
TCAGCCCATTGGTGCACTGGATATCTCCGCGAGTATTGTGGCTGGGGGAATAGTCGCCATTGTCGTAACC
TGCTTGGCATACTATTTCATGCGTTTCAGGCGAGCTTTTGGCGAATACTCACATGTCGTGGCCTTCAATA
CTCTTCTGTTTCTGATGAGCTTCACGGTACTCTGTCTGACCCCAGTATACAGTTTCCTACCTGGGGTGTA
TTCTGTGATCTACTTATACCTCACATTTTACCTGACCAATGACGTGTCCTTTCTGGCCCACATCCAATGG
ATGGTTATGTTCACGCCGCTCGTGCCTTTCTGGATTACAATCGCTTATATAATCTGTATTAGCACGAAGC
ATTTCTATTGGTTCTTTTCCAACTACTTAAAGCGGCGCGTCGTATTTAATGGGGTATCGTTTAGCACTTT
TGAGGAAGCCGCGCTCTGCACTTTCTTGCTTAATAAGGAGATGTATTTGAAATTAAGATCTGACGTTCTG
CTTCCTTTAACACAGTACAACAGATACCTGGCGTTGTATAACAAATACAAATATTTCTCGGGAGCCATGG
ATACAACTTCCTATAGAGAGGCTGCTTGTTGCCACCTTGCAAAGGCACTCAACGACTTCAGTAACAGCGG
CAGTGATGTGCTTTATCAGCCCCCTCAGACTTCAATAACATCCGCCGTCCTCCAAGAAAACCTTTACTTT
CAGTCGTACCCCTATGACGTACCAGATTATGCGTAAGCTAGCTTGACTGACTGAGATACAGCGTACCTTC
AGCTCACAGACATGATAAGATACATTGATGAGTTTGGACAAACCACAACTAGAATGCAGTGAAAAAAATG
CTTTATTTGTGAAATTTGTGATGCTATTGCTTTATTTGTAACCATTATAAGCTGCAATAAACAAGTTAAC
AACAACAATTGCATTCATTTTATGTTTCAGGTTCAGGGGGAGGTGTGGGAGGTTTTTTAAAGCAAGTAAA
ACCTCTACAAATGTGGTATTGGCCCATCTCTATCGGTATCGTAGCATAACCCCTTGGGGCCTCTAAACGG
GTCTTGAGGGGTTTTTTGTGCCCCTCGGGCCGGATTGCTATCTACCGGCATTGGCGCAGAAAAAAATGCC
TGATGCGACGCTGCGCGTCTTATACTCCCACATATGCCAGATTCAGCAACGGATACGGCTTCCCCAACTT
GCCCACTTCCATACGTGTCCTCCTTACCAGAAATTTATCCTTAAGGTCGTCAGCTATCCTGCAGGCGATC
TCTCGATTTCGATCAAGACATTCCTTTAATGGTCTTTTCTGGACACCACTAGGGGTCAGAAGTAGTTCAT
CAAACTTTCTTCCCTCCCTAATCTCATTGGTTACCTTGGGCTATCGAAACTTAATTAACCAGTCAAGTCA
GCTACTTGGCGAGATCGACTTGTCTGGGTTTCGACTACGCTCAGAATTGCGTCAGTCAAGTTCGATCTGG
TCCTTGCTATTGCACCCGTTCTCCGATTACGAGTTTCATTTAAATCATGTGAGCAAAAGGCCAGCAAAAG
GCCAGGAACCGTAAAAAGGCCGCGTTGCTGGCGTTTTTCCATAGGCTCCGCCCCCCTGACGAGCATCACA
AAAATCGACGCTCAAGTCAGAGGTGGCGAAACCCGACAGGACTATAAAGATACCAGGCGTTTCCCCCTGG
AAGCTCCCTCGTGCGCTCTCCTGTTCCGACCCTGCCGCTTACCGGATACCTGTCCGCCTTTCTCCCTTCG
GGAAGCGTGGCGCTTTCTCATAGCTCACGCTGTAGGTATCTCAGTTCGGTGTAGGTCGTTCGCTCCAAGC
TGGGCTGTGTGCACGAACCCCCCGTTCAGCCCGACCGCTGCGCCTTATCCGGTAACTATCGTCTTGAGTC
CAACCCGGTAAGACACGACTTATCGCCACTGGCAGCAGCCACTGGTAACAGGATTAGCAGAGCGAGGTAT
GTAGGCGGTGCTACAGAGTTCTTGAAGTGGTGGCCTAACTACGGCTACACTAGAAGAACAGTATTTGGTA
TCTGCGCTCTGCTGAAGCCAGTTACCTTCGGAAAAAGAGTTGGTAGCTCTTGATCCGGCAAACAAACCAC
CGCTGGTAGCGGTGGTTTTTTTGTTTGCAAGCAGCAGATTACGCGCAGAAAAAAAGGATCTCAAGAAGAT
CCTTTGATCTTTTCTACGGGGTCTGACGCTCAGTGGAACGAAAACTCACGTTAAGGGATTTTGGTCATGA
GATTATCAAAAAGGATCTTCACCTAGATCCTTTTAAATTAAAAATGAAGTTTTAAATCAATCTAAAGTAT
ATATGAGTAAACTTGGTCTGACAGTTACCAATGCTTAATCAGTGAGGCACCTATCTCAGCGATCTGTCTA
TTTCGTTCATCCATAGTTGCATTTAAATTTCCGAACTCTCCAAGGCCCTCGTCGGAAAATCTTCAAACCT
TTCGTCCGATCCATCTTGCAGGCTACCTCTCGAACGAACTATCGCAAGTCTCTTGGCCGGCCTTGCGCCT
TGGCTATTGCTTGGCAGCGCCTATCGCCAGGTATTACTCCAATCCCGAATATCCGAGATCGGGATCACCC
GAGAGAAGTTCAACCTACATCCTCAATCCCGATCTATCCGAGATCCGAGGAATATCGAAATCGGGGCGCG
CCTGGCCTCCGCGCCGGGTTTTGGCGCCTCCCGCGGGCGCCCCCCTCGTCACGGCGAGCGCTGCCACGTC
AGACGAAGGGCGCAGGAGCGTCCTGATCCTTCCGCCCGGACGCTCAGGACAGCGGCCCGCTGCTCATAAG
ACTCGGCCTTAGAACCCCAGTATCAGCAGAAGGACATTTTAGGACGGGACTTGGGTGACTCTAGGGCACT
GGTTTTCTTTCCAGAGAGCGGAACAGGCGAGGAAAAGTAGTCCCTTCTCGGCGATTCTGCGGAGGGATCT
CCGTGGGGCGGTGAACGCCGATGATTATATAAGGACGCGCCGGGTGTGGCACAGCTAGTTCCGTCGCAGC
CGGGATTTGGGTCGCGGTTCTTGTTTGTGGATCGCTGTGATCGTCACTTGGTGAGTAGCGGGCTGCTGGG
CTGGCCGGGGCTTTCGTGGCCGCCGGGCCGCTCGGTGGGACGGAAGCGTGTGGAGAGACCGCCAAGGGCT
GTAGTCTGGGTCCGCGAGCAAGGTTGCCCTGAACTGGGGGTTGGGGGGAGCGCAGCAAAATGGCGGCTGT
TCCCGAGTCTTGAATGGAAGACGCTTGTGAGGCGGGCTGTGAGGTCGTTGAAACAAGGTGGGGGGCATGG
TGGGCGGCAAGAACCCAAGGTCTTGAGCCCTTCGCTAATGCGGGAAAGCTCTTATTCGGGTGAGATGGGC
TGGGCACCATCTGGGGACCCTGACGTGAAGTTTGTCACTGACTGGAGAACTCGGTTTGTCGTCTGTTGCG
GGGGCGGCAGTTATGGCGGTGCCGTTGGGCAGTGCACCCGTACCTTTGGGAGCGCGCGCCCTCGTCGTGT
CGTGACGTCACCCGTTCTGTTGGCTTATAATGCAGGGTGGGGCCACCTGCCGGTAGGTGTGCGGTAGGCT
TTTCTCCGTCGCAGGACGCAGGGTTCGGGCCTAGGGTAGGCTCTCCTGAATCGACAGGCGCCGGACCTCT
GGTGAGGGGAGGGATAAGTGAGGCGTCAGTTTCTTTGGTCGGTTTTATGTACCTATCTTCTTAAGTAGCT
GAAGCTCCGGTTTTGAACTATGCGCTCGGGGTTGGCGAGTGTGTTTTGTGAAGTTTTTTAGGCACCTTTT
GAAATGTAATCATTTGGGTCAATATGTAATTTTCAGTGTTAGACTTGTAAATTGTCCGCTAAATTCTGGC
CGTTTTTGGCTTTTTTGTTAGACAACATGACCGAGTACAAGCCCACGGTGCGCCTCGCCACCCGCGACGA
CGTCCCCAGGGCCGTACGCACCCTCGCCGCCGCGTTCGCCGACTACCCCGCCACGCGCCACACCGTCGAT
CCGGACCGCCACATCGAGCGGGTCACCGAGCTGCAAGAACTCTTCCTCACGCGCGTCGGGCTCGACATCG
GCAAGGTGTGGGTCGCGGACGACGGCGCCGCGGTGGCGGTCTGGACCACGCCGGAGAGCGTCGAAGCGGG
GGCGGTGTTCGCCGAGATCGGCCCGCGCATGGCCGAGTTGAGCGGTTCCCGGCTGGCCGCGCAGCAACAG
ATGGAGGGCCTCCTGGCGCCGCACCGGCCCAAGGAGCCCGCGTGGTTCCTGGCCACCGTCGGCGTCTCGC
CCGACCACCAGGGCAAGGGTCTGGGCAGCGCCGTCGTGCTCCCCGGAGTGGAGGCCGCCGAGCGCGCCGG
GGTGCCCGCCTTCCTGGAGACCTCCGCGCCCCGCAACCTCCCCTTCTACGAGCGGCTCGGCTTCACCGTC
ACCGCCGACGTCGAGGTGCCCGAAGGACCGCGCACCTGGTGCATGACCCGCAAGCCCGGTGCCTAGGCTA
GTATGTAAGCCTAGTCTTAGATAATAAAATCGCTATCCATCGAAGATGGATGTGTGTTGGTTTTTTGTGT
GTGTAACGCTAGGCGCGCCTGGTGTACCGAGAACGATCCTCTCAGTGCGAGTCTCGACGATCCATATCGT
TGCTTGGCAGTCAGCCAGTCGGAATCCAGCTTGGGACCCAGGAAGTCCAATCGTCAGATATTGTACTCAA
GCCTGGTCACGGCAGCGTACCGATCTGTTTAAACCTAGATATTGATAGTCTGATCGGTCAACGTATAATC
GAGTCCTAGCTTTTGCAAACATCTATCAAGAGACAGGATCAGCAGGAGGCTTTCGCATGAGTATTCAACA
TTTCCGTGTCGCCCTTATTCCCTTTTTTGCGGCATTTTGCCTTCCTGTTTTTGCTCACCCAGAAACGCTG
GTGAAAGTAAAAGATGCTGAAGATCAGTTGGGTGCGCGAGTGGGTTACATCGAACTGGATCTCAACAGCG
GTAAGATCCTTGAGAGTTTTCGCCCCGAAGAACGCTTTCCAATGATGAGCACTTTTAAAGTTCTGCTATG
TGGCGCGGTATTATCCCGTATTGACGCCGGGCAAGAGCAACTCGGTCGCCGCATACACTATTCTCAGAAT
GACTTGGTTGAGTATTCACCAGTCACAGAAAAGCATCTTACGGATGGCATGACAGTAAGAGAATTATGCA
GTGCTGCCATAACCATGAGTGATAACACTGCGGCCAACTTACTTCTGACAACGATTGGAGGACCGAAGGA
GCTAACCGCTTTTTTGCACAACATGGGGGATCATGTAACTCGCCTTGATCGTTGGGAACCGGAGCTGAAT
GAAGCCATACCAAACGACGAGCGTGACACCACGATGCCTGTAGCAATGGCAACAACCTTGCGTAAACTAT
TAACTGGCGAACTACTTACTCTAGCTTCCCGGCAACAGTTGATAGACTGGATGGAGGCGGATAAAGTTGC
AGGACCACTTCTGCGCTCGGCCCTTCCGGCTGGCTGGTTTATTGCTGATAAATCTGGAGCCGGTGAGCGT
GGGTCTCGCGGTATCATTGCAGCACTGGGGCCAGATGGTAAGCCCTCCCGTATCGTAGTTATCTACACGA
CGGGGAGTCAGGCAACTATGGATGAACGAAATAGACAGATCGCTGAGATAGGTGCCTCACTGATTAAGCA
TTGGTAACCGATTCTAGGTGCATTGGCGCAGAAAAAAATGCCTGATGCGACGCTGCGCGTCTTATACTCC
CACATATGCCAGATTCAGCAACGGATACGGCTTCCCCAACTTGCCCACTTCCATACGTGTCCTCCTTACC
AGAAATTTATCCTTAAGATCCCGAATCGTTTAAACTCGACTCTGGCTCTATCGAATCTCCGTCGTTTCGA
GCTTACGCGAACAGCCGTGGCGCTCATTTGCTCGTCGGGCATCGAATCTCGTCAGCTATCGTCAGCTTAC
CTTTTTGGCAGCGATCGCGGCTCCCGACATCTTGGACCATTAGCTCCACAGGTATCTTCTTCCCTCTAGT
GGTCATAACAGCAGCTTCAGCTACCTCTCAATTCAAAAAACCCCTCAAGACCCGTTTAGAGGCCCCAAGG
GGTTATGCTATCAATCGTTGCGTTACACACACAAAAAACCAACACACATCCATCTTCGATGGATAGCGAT
TTTATTATCTAACTGCTGATCGAGTGTAGCCAGATCTAGTAATCAATTACGGGGTCATTAGTTCATAGCC
CATATATGGAGTTCCG
Features (pLannotate 1.2.2; 20 found; start..end, strand, type, name):
      1..304     +  enhancer       CMV enhancer: human cytomegalovirus immediate early enhancer
    377..394     -  promoter       CMV promoter (fragment): human cytomegalovirus (CMV) immediate early promoter
    457..508     +  promoter       CMVd2 promoter: truncated human cytomegalovirus (CMV) immediate early promoter that yields moderately reduced expression relative to the full-length promoter
    586..2112    +  CDS            R1A_SARS2 (fragment): Experimental evidence at protein level: Swiss-Prot protein existence level 1. [Non-structural protein 10]: Plays a pivotal role in viral transcription by stimulating both nsp14 3'-5' exoribonuclease and nsp16 2'-O-methyltransferase activities. Therefore plays an essential role in viral mRNAs cap methylation. From Severe acute respiratory syndrome coronavirus 2 (2019-nCoV) (SARS-CoV-2).
   2186..2307    -  polyA_signal   SV40 poly(A) signal: SV40 polyadenylation signal
   2330..2399    -  CDS            large T antigen (fragment): large T antigen from SV40 (simian virus 40)
   2422..2468    +  terminator     T7 terminator: transcription terminator for bacteriophage T7 RNA polymerase
   2498..2634    +  terminator     rrnG terminator: transcription terminator from the E. coli ribosomal RNA rrnG operon (Albrechtsen et al., 1991)
   2679..2750    +  misc_feature   3' β-globin insulator: insulator downstream of the human β-globin locus (Farrell et al., 2002)
   2976..3564    -  rep_origin     ori: high-copy-number ColE1/pMB1/pBR322/pUC origin of replication
   3736..3800    -  CDS            bla(M) (fragment): β-lactamase lacking the signal sequence; bla(M); allows cytosolic expression of β-lactamase
   4064..5273    +  promoter       UbC promoter: human ubiquitin C promoter
   5277..5874    +  CDS            PuroR (fragment): puromycin N-acetyltransferase; pac from Streptomyces; confers resistance to puromycin
   5903..5951    +  polyA_signal   poly(A) signal: synthetic polyadenylation signal
   6217..7077    +  CDS            AmpR: β-lactamase; bla; confers resistance to ampicillin, carbenicillin, and related antibiotics
   7090..7226    +  terminator     rrnG terminator: transcription terminator from the E. coli ribosomal RNA rrnG operon (Albrechtsen et al., 1991)
   7378..7449    +  misc_feature   5' β-globin insulator: insulator upstream of the human β-globin locus (Farrell et al., 2002)
   7454..7500    -  terminator     T7 terminator: transcription terminator for bacteriophage T7 RNA polymerase
   7518..7566    -  polyA_signal   poly(A) signal: synthetic polyadenylation signal
   7597..7646    +  enhancer       CMV enhancer (fragment): human cytomegalovirus immediate early enhancer
