[The description below was written by a language model from this plasmid's Addgene catalogue record and pLannotate feature annotations shown in this document.]
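Description:
pGBW-m4133478 is a mammalian expression plasmid built on the pTwist_CMV_Puro_6 backbone for producing the SARS-CoV-2 non-structural protein 4 (nsp4), one of the mature products cleaved from the ORF1ab replicase polyprotein. It is maintained in E. coli as a high-copy plasmid through a ColE1/pUC-type origin and selected with ampicillin via a full-length β-lactamase gene. A short additional β-lactamase fragment also appears in the annotation and is probably a backbone remnant.

The wild-type nsp4 coding sequence (about 1.5 kb) sits downstream of the human cytomegalovirus immediate early enhancer and promoter and is followed by an SV40 polyadenylation signal. According to the catalogue entry, the backbone supplies a C-terminal HA epitope tag separated from the viral protein by a TEV protease cleavage site, allowing detection or immunoprecipitation and optional tag removal. These tag elements are not called out individually in the feature table. The automated annotation identifies the insert as a fragment of the SARS-CoV-2 replicase polyprotein 1a, but the functional text attached to that hit refers to nsp10, a generic polyprotein description rather than one specific to this insert.

A separate cassette uses the human ubiquitin C promoter to drive puromycin N-acetyltransferase, terminated by a synthetic poly(A) signal, so that transfected mammalian cells can be selected or stable lines established with puromycin. β-globin insulator elements, T7 and rrnG terminators, and an extra synthetic poly(A) signal flank the units, presumably to limit transcriptional read-through and interference between them. The plasmid is suited to expressing tagged nsp4 in mammalian cells, although the record states no specific application beyond expression.
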