Addgene plasmid #152804: pGBW-m4133478
Purpose: Mammalian expression plasmid for SARS-CoV-2 nsp4
Depositing lab: Ginkgo Bioworks & Benjie Chen.
Backbone
  Vector backbone: pTwist_CMV_Puro_6
  Backbone size w/o insert (bp): 6080
  Vector type: Mammalian Expression
  Selectable markers: Puromycin
Growth in bacteria
  Bacterial resistance: Ampicillin, 100 μg/mL
  Growth temperature: 37°C
  Growth strain: DH5alpha
  Copy number: High Copy
Gene/Insert
  Gene/Insert name: SARS-CoV-2 nsp4
  Species: Severe acute respiratory syndrome coronavirus 2
  Insert size (bp): 1499
  Mutation: wt
  Entrez Gene: ORF1ab (a.k.a. GU280_gp01)
  Promoter: CMV
  Tag / fusion protein: Cleavable TEV;HA (C terminal on backbone)
  Cloning method: Unknown
Resource information
  A portion of this plasmid was derived from a plasmid made by: GinkgoBioworks
Depositor comments: NCBI reference sequence: YP_009725300.1
How to cite: pGBW-m4133478 was a gift from Ginkgo Bioworks & Benjie Chen (Addgene plasmid # 152804 ; http://n2t.net/addgene:152804 ; RRID:Addgene_152804)
